>Addgene plasmid #185193 | pST_APOE_HUMAN_E3 (pBS0648) | addgene full sequence | sequence record 366774 | Addgene NGS Result
GACGGATCGGGAGATCTCCCGATCCCCTATGGTGCACTCTCAGTACAATCTGCTCTGATGCCGCATAGTT
AAGCCAGTATCTGCTCCCTGCTTGTGTGTTGGAGGTCGCTGAGTAGTGCGCGAGCAAAATTTAAGCTACA
ACAAGGCAAGGCTTGACCGACAATTGCATGAAGAATCTGCTTAGGGTTAGGCGTTTTGCGCTGCTTCGCG
ATGTACGGGCCAGATATACGCGTTGACATTGATTATTGACTAGTTATTAATAGTAATCAATTACGGGGTC
ATTAGTTCATAGCCCATATATGGAGTTCCGCGTTACATAACTTACGGTAAATGGCCCGCCTGGCTGACCG
CCCAACGACCCCCGCCCATTGACGTCAATAATGACGTATGTTCCCATAGTAACGCCAATAGGGACTTTCC
ATTGACGTCAATGGGTGGAGTATTTACGGTAAACTGCCCACTTGGCAGTACATCAAGTGTATCATATGCC
AAGTACGCCCCCTATTGACGTCAATGACGGTAAATGGCCCGCCTGGCATTATGCCCAGTACATGACCTTA
TGGGACTTTCCTACTTGGCAGTACATCTACGTATTAGTCATCGCTATTACCATGGTGATGCGGTTTTGGC
AGTACATCAATGGGCGTGGATAGCGGTTTGACTCACGGGGATTTCCAAGTCTCCACCCCATTGACGTCAA
TGGGAGTTTGTTTTGGCACCAAAATCAACGGGACTTTCCAAAATGTCGTAACAACTCCGCCCCATTGACG
CAAATGGGCGGTAGGCGTGTACGGTGGGAGGTCTATATAAGCAGAGCTCTCTGGCTAACTAGAGAACCCA
CTGCTTACTGGCTTATCGAAATTAATACGACTCACTATAGGGAGACCCAAGCTGGCTAGCCACC
[951 nt withheld, positions 905-1855]
TGAACCCGCTGATCAGCCTCGACTGTGCCTTCTAGTTGCCAGCCATCTGTTGTTTGCCCCTCCCCCGTGC
CTTCCTTGACCCTGGAAGGTGCCACTCCCACTGTCCTTTCCTAATAAAATGAGGAAATTGCATCGCATTG
TCTGAGTAGGTGTCATTCTATTCTGGGGGGTGGGGTGGGGCAGGACAGCAAGGGGGAGGATTGGGAAGAC
AATAGCAGGCATGCTGGGGATGCGGTGGGCTCTATGGCTTCTGAGGCGGAAAGAACCAGCTGGGGCTCTA
GGGGGTATCCCC
[124 nt withheld, positions 2148-2271]
C
[91 nt withheld, positions 2273-2363]
A
[49 nt withheld, positions 2365-2413]
CCTTTGACGTTGGAGTCCACGTTCTTT
[37 nt withheld, positions 2441-2477]
ACCCTATCTCGGTCTATTCTTTTGATTTATAAGGGATTTTGCCGATTTCGGCCTATTGGTTAAAAAATGA
GCTGATTTAACAAAAATTTAACGCGAATTAATTCTGTGGAATGTGTGTCAGTTAGGGTGTGGAAAGTCCC
CAGGCTCCCCAGCAGGCAGAAGTATGCAAAGCATGCATCTCAATTAGTCAGCAACCAGGTGTGGAAAGTC
CCCAGGCTCCCCAGCAGGCAGAAGTATGCAAAGCATGCATCTCAATTAGTCAGCAACCATAGTCCCGCCC
CTAACTCCGCCCATCCCGCCCCTAACTCCGCCCAGTTCCGCCCATTCTCCGCCCCATGGCTGACTAATTT
TTTTTATTTATGCAGAGGCCGAGGCCGCCTCTGCCTCTGAGCTATTCCAGAAGTAGTGAGGAGGCTTTTT
TGGAGGCCTAGGCTTTTGCAAAAAGCTCCCGGGAGCTTGTATATCCATTTTCGGATCTGATCAGCACGTG
TTGACAATTAATCATCGGCATAGTATATCGGCATAGTATAATACGACAAGGTGAGGAACTAAACCATGGC
CAAGTTGACCAGTGCCGTTCCGGTGCTCACCGCGCGCGACGTCGCCGGAGCGGTCGAGTTCTGGACCGAC
CGGCTCGGGTTCTCCCGGGACTTCGTGGAGGACGACTTCGCCGGTGTGGTCCGGGACGACGTGACCCTGT
TCATCAGCGCGGTCCAGGACCAGGTGGTGCCGGACAACACCCTGGCCTGGGTGTGGGTGCGCGGCCTGGA
CGAGCTGTACGCCGAGTGGTCGGAGGTCGTGTCCACGAACTTCCGGGACGCCTCCGGGCCGGCCATGACC
GAGATCGGCGAGCAGCCGTGGGGGCGGGAGTTCGCCCTGCGCGACCCGGCCGGCAACTGCGTGCACTTCG
TGGCCGAGGAGCAGGACTGACACGTGCTACGAGATTTCGATTCCACCGCCGCCTTCTATGAAAGGTTGGG
CTTCGGAATCGTTTTCCGGGACGCCGGCTGGATGATCCTCCAGCGCGGGGATCTCATGCTGGAGTTCTTC
GCCCACCCCAACTTGTTTATTGCAGCTTATAATGGTTACAAATAAAGCAATAGCATCACAAATTTCACAA
ATAAAGCATTTTTTTCACTGCATTCTAGTTGTGGTTTGTCCAAACTCATCAATGTATCTTATCATGTCTG
TATACCGTCGACCTCTAGCTAGAGCTTGGCGTAATCATGGTCATAGCTGTTTCCTGTGTGAAATTGTTAT
CCGCTCACAATTCCACACAACATACGAGCCGGAAGCATAAAGTGTAAAGCCTGGGGTGCCTAATGAGTGA
GCTAACTTACATTAATTGCGTTGCGCTCACTGCCCGCTTTCCAGTCGGGAAACCTGTCGTGCCAGCTGCA
TTAATGAATCGGCCAACGCGCGGGGAGAGGCGGTTTGCGTATTGGGCGCTCTTCCGCTTCCTCGCTCACT
GACTCGCTGCGCTCGGTCGTTCGGCTGCGGCGAGCGGTATCAGCTCACTCAAAGGCGGTAATACGGTTAT
CCACAGAATCAGGGGATAACGCAGGAAAGAACATGTGAGCAAAAGGCCAGCAAAAGGCCAGGAACCGTAA
AAAGGCCGCGTTGCTGGCGTTTTTCCATAGGCTCCGCCCCCCTGACGAGCATCACAAAAATCGACGCTCA
AGTCAGAGGTGGCGAAACCCGACAGGACTATAAAGATACCAGGCGTTTCCCCCTGGAAGCTCCCTCGTGC
GCTCTCCTGTTCCGACCCTGCCGCTTACCGGATACCTGTCCGCCTTTCTCCCTTCGGGAAGCGTGGCGCT
TTCTCATAGCTCACGCTGTAGGTATCTCAGTTCGGTGTAGGTCGTTCGCTCCAAGCTGGGCTGTGTGCAC
GAACCCCCCGTTCAGCCCGACCGCTGCGCCTTATCCGGTAACTATCGTCTTGAGTCCAACCCGGTAAGAC
ACGACTTATCGCCACTGGCAGCAGCCACTGGTAACAGGATTAGCAGAGCGAGGTATGTAGGCGGTGCTAC
AGAGTTCTTGAAGTGGTGGCCTAACTACGGCTACACTAGAAGAACAGTATTTGGTATCTGCGCTCTGCTG
AAGCCAGTTACCTTCGGAAAAAGAGTTGGTAGCTCTTGATCCGGCAAACAAACCACCGCTGGTAGCGGTG
GTTTTTTTGTTTGCAAGCAGCAGATTACGCGCAGAAAAAAAGGATCTCAAGAAGATCCTTTGATCTTTTC
TACGGGGTCTGACGCTCAGTGGAACGAAAACTCACGTTAAGGGATTTTGGTCATGAGATTATCAAAAAGG
ATCTTCACCTAGATCCTTTTAAATTAAAAATGAAGTTTTAAATCAATCTAAAGTATATATGAGTAAACTT
GGTCTGACAGTTACCAATGCTTAATCAGTGAGGCACCTATCTCAGCGATCTGTCTATTTCGTTCATCCAT
AGTTGCCTGACTCCCCGTCGTGTAGATAACTACGATACGGGAGGGCTTACCATCTGGCCCCAGTGCTGCA
ATGATACCGCGAGACCCACGCTCACCGGCTCCAGATTTATCAGCAATAAACCAGCCAGCCGGAAGGGCCG
AGCGCAGAAGTGGTCCTGCAACTTTATCCGCCTCCATCCAGTCTATTAATTGTTGCCGGGAAGCTAGAGT
AAGTAGTTCGCCAGTTAATAGTTTGCGCAACGTTGTTGCCATTGCTACAGGCATCGTGGTGTCACGCTCG
TCGTTTGGTATGGCTTCATTCAGCTCCGGTTCCCAACGATCAAGGCGAGTTACATGATCCCCCATGTTGT
GCAAAAAAGCGGTTAGCTCCTTCGGTCCTCCGATCGTTGTCAGAAGTAAGTTGGCCGCAGTGTTATCACT
CATGGTTATGGCAGCACTGCATAATTCTCTTACTGTCATGCCATCCGTAAGATGCTTTTCTGTGACTGGT
GAGTACTCAACCAAGTCATTCTGAGAATAGTGTATGCGGCGACCGAGTTGCTCTTGCCCGGCGTCAATAC
GGGATAATACCGCGCCACATAGCAGAACTTTAAAAGTGCTCATCATTGGAAAACGTTCTTCGGGGCGAAA
ACTCTCAAGGATCTTACCGCTGTTGAGATCCAGTTCGATGTAACCCACTCGTGCACCCAACTGATCTTCA
GCATCTTTTACTTTCACCAGCGTTTCTGGGTGAGCAAAAACAGGAAGGCAAAATGCCGCAAAAAAGGGAA
TAAGGGCGACACGGAAATGTTGAATACTCATACTCTTCCTTTTTCAATATTATTGAAGCATTTATCAGGG
TTATTGTCTCATGAGCGGATACATATTTGAATGTATTTAGAAAAATAAACAAATAGGGGTTCCGCGCACA
TTTCCCCGAAAAGTGCCACCTGACGTC
Features (pLannotate 1.2.2; 21 found; start..end, strand, type, name):
     28..80      -  misc_feature   bom (fragment): basis of mobility region from pBR322
    235..614     +  enhancer       CMV enhancer: human cytomegalovirus immediate early enhancer
    615..818     +  promoter       CMV promoter: human cytomegalovirus (CMV) immediate early promoter
    814..847     +  LTR            5' LTR (truncated) (fragment): truncated 5' long terminal repeat (LTR) from HIV-1
    863..881     +  promoter       T7 promoter: promoter for bacteriophage T7 RNA polymerase
    905..1855    +  CDS            APOE (sequence withheld): APOE_HUMAN - Experimental evidence at protein level: Swiss-Prot protein existence level 1. (Microbial infection) Through its interaction with HCV envelope glycoprotein E2, participates in the attachment of HCV to HSPGs and other receptors (LDLr, VLDLr, and SR-B1) on the cell surface and to the assembly, maturation and infectivity of HCV viral particles (PubMed:25122793, PubMed:29695434). This interaction is probably promoted via the up-regulation of cellular autophagy by the virus (PubMed:29695434). From Homo sapiens (Human).
   1878..2102    +  polyA_signal   bGH poly(A) signal: bovine growth hormone polyadenylation signal
   2106..2127    +  promoter       SV40 promoter (fragment): SV40 enhancer and early promoter
   2148..2576    +  rep_origin     f1 ori (sequence partly withheld): f1 bacteriophage origin of replication; arrow indicates direction of (+) strand synthesis
   2590..2919    +  promoter       SV40 promoter: SV40 enhancer and early promoter
   2967..3014    +  promoter       EM7 promoter: synthetic bacterial promoter&nbsp
   3033..3407    +  CDS            BleoR: antibiotic-binding protein; Sh ble from Streptoalloteichus hindustanus; confers resistance to bleomycin, phleomycin, and Zeocin™
   3417..3542    +  CDS            ble (fragment): BLE_KLEPN - Experimental evidence at protein level: Swiss-Prot protein existence level 1. Binding protein with a strong affinity to the bleomycin family of antibiotics. Binds to CL990; an antimitotic-antibiotic compound. From Klebsiella pneumoniae.
   3537..3658    +  polyA_signal   SV40 poly(A) signal: SV40 polyadenylation signal
   3731..3747    -  protein_bind   lac operator: The lac repressor binds to the lac operator to inhibit transcription in E. coli. This inhibition can be relieved by adding lactose or isopropyl-β-D-thiogalactopyranoside (IPTG). lac repressor encoded by lacI
   3755..3785    -  promoter       lac promoter: promoter for the E. coli lac operon
   3800..3821    -  protein_bind   CAP binding site: CAP binding activates transcription in the presence of cAMP. E. coli catabolite activator protein
   3834..3926    -  CDS            lacI (fragment): lac repressor; lacI; The lac repressor binds to the lac operator to inhibit transcription in E. coli. This inhibition can be relieved by adding lactose or isopropyl-β-D-thiogalactopyranoside (IPTG).
   4109..4697    -  rep_origin     ori: high-copy-number ColE1/pMB1/pBR322/pUC origin of replication
   4868..5728    -  CDS            AmpR: β-lactamase; bla; confers resistance to ampicillin, carbenicillin, and related antibiotics
   5729..5833    -  promoter       AmpR promoter: bla
