[The description below was written by a language model from this plasmid's Addgene catalogue record and pLannotate feature annotations shown in this document.]
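Description:
pST_APOE_HUMAN_E3 (pBS0648) is a 5.9 kb mammalian expression plasmid carrying the human apolipoprotein E coding sequence in its E3 isoform, built by Gibson cloning into a backbone recorded as YK 02. The roughly 950 bp APOE open reading frame sits downstream of the human cytomegalovirus immediate-early enhancer and promoter and is followed by the bovine growth hormone polyadenylation signal, an arrangement that gives strong constitutive transcription after transfection into mammalian cells. A T7 promoter lies between the CMV promoter and the insert and could serve for in vitro transcription or as a sequencing primer site. No epitope tags or reporter fusions are annotated on the insert. The very short hit labelled as a truncated HIV-1 LTR at the end of the CMV promoter is probably an annotation artefact rather than a functional viral element.

In bacteria the plasmid is maintained at high copy through a ColE1/pUC-type origin and selected with ampicillin via the β-lactamase gene. An f1 origin is also present. A second cassette places the Sh ble gene under tandem SV40 early and EM7 promoters with an SV40 polyadenylation signal, so Zeocin/bleomycin-family resistance can be expressed in both mammalian cells and E. coli, which would allow selection of stable transfectants. Residual lac promoter, operator and lacI fragments are backbone remnants.

According to the depositor, the construct belongs to a set of proteins screened for the ability to attenuate apoptosis in human cells, and APOE E3 was among the top performers, protecting cells in that assay. The commercial vector pSecTag2 B served as the negative control.
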