Addgene plasmid #185193: pST_APOE_HUMAN_E3 (pBS0648)
Purpose: For the mammalian expression of the human protein APOE_HUMAN_E3. This is one of the top performing targets in our apoptosis assay (it protected from apoptosis).
Depositing lab: Pamela Silver. Depositing organization: Harvard Medical School. Publication: Natural and Designed Proteins Inspired by Extremotolerant Organisms Can Form Condensates and Attenuate Apoptosis in Human Cells. Veling MT, Nguyen DT, Thadani NN, Oster ME, Rollins NJ, Brock KP, Bethel NP, Lim S, Baker D, Way JC, Marks DS, Chang RL, Silver PA. ACS Synth Biol. 2022 Mar 18;11(3):1292-1302. doi: 10.1021/acssynbio.1c00572. Epub 2022 Feb 18. PubMed 35176859.
Backbone
  Vector backbone: YK 02
  Vector type: Mammalian Expression
Growth in bacteria
  Bacterial resistance: Ampicillin, 100 μg/mL
  Growth temperature: 37°C
  Growth strain: DH5alpha
  Copy number: High Copy
Gene/Insert
  Gene/Insert name: APOE_HUMAN_E3
  Species: H. sapiens (human)
  Insert size (bp): 954
  Cloning method: Gibson Cloning
Terms and licenses: Academic/Nonprofit Terms; Industry Terms: Not Available to Industry
Depositor comments: This is one of the top performing targets in our apoptosis assay (it protected from apoptosis). See supplemental table 2 in our paper to see its performance in our assay. The negative control for this assay is pSecTag2 B which can be obtained from Thermo here https://www.thermofisher.com/order/catalog/product/V90020
How to cite: pST_APOE_HUMAN_E3 (pBS0648) was a gift from Pamela Silver (Addgene plasmid # 185193 ; http://n2t.net/addgene:185193 ; RRID:Addgene_185193)
